>Addgene plasmid #168876 | pEntry_SARS-CoV-2-nsp16 | addgene full sequence | sequence record 420612 | Addgene NGS Result
GTAAAACGACGGCCAGTCTTAAGCTCGGGCCCCAAATAATGATTTTATTTTGACTGATAGTGACCTGTTC
GTTGCAACAAATTGATGAGCAATGCTTTTTTATAATGCCAACTTTGTACAAAAAAGCAGAAGGGCCGTCA
AGGCCAGGATCCATGGGATCCTCTAGTCAAGCGTGGCAACCGGGTGTTGCTATGCCTAATCTTTACAAAA
TGCAAAGAATGCTATTAGAAAAGTGTGACCTTCAAAATTATGGTGATAGTGCAACATTACCTAAAGGCAT
AATGATGAATGTCGCAAAATATACTCAACTGTGTCAATATTTAAACACATTAACATTAGCTGTACCCTAT
AATATGAGAGTTATACATTTTGGTGCTGGTTCTGATAAAGGAGTTGCACCAGGTACAGCTGTTTTAAGAC
AGTGGTTGCCTACGGGTACGCTGCTTGTCGATTCAGATCTTAATGACTTTGTCTCTGATGCAGATTCAAC
TTTGATTGGTGATTGTGCAACTGTACATACAGCTAATAAATGGGATCTCATTATTAGTGATATGTACGAC
CCTAAGACTAAAAATGTTACAAAAGAAAATGACTCTAAAGAGGGTTTTTTCACTTACATTTGTGGGTTTA
TACAACAAAAGCTAGCTCTTGGAGGTTCCGTGGCTATAAAGATAACAGAACATTCTTGGAATGCTGATCT
TTATAAGCTCATGGGACACTTCGCATGGTGGACAGCCTTTGTTACTAATGTGAATGCGTCATCATCTGAA
GCATTTTTAATTGGATGTAATTATCTTGGCAAACCACGCGAACAAATAGATGGTTATGTCATGCATGCAA
ATTACATATTTTGGAGGAATACAAATCCAATTCAGTTGTCTTCCTATTCTTTATTTGACATGAGTAAATT
TCCCCTTAAATTAAGGGGTACTGCTGTTATGTCTTTAAAAGAAGGTCAAATCAATGATATGATTTTATCT
CTTCTTAGTAAAGGTAGACTTATAATTAGAGAAAACAACAGAGTTGTTATTTCTAGTGATGTTCTTGTTA
ACAACCTTAATTAAGACGCGATCGCGGCCTCATGGGCCCAGCTTTCTTGTACAAAGTTGGCATTATAAAA
AATAATTGCTCATCAATTTGTTGCAACGAACAGGTCACTATCAGTCAAAATAAAATCATTATTTGCCATC
CAGCTGATATCCCCTATAGTGAGTCGTATTACATGGTCATAGCTGTTTCCTGGCAGCTCTGGCCCGTGTC
TCAAAATCTCTGATGTTACATTGCACAAGATAAAAATATATCATCATGCCTCCTCTAGACCAGCCAGGAC
AGAAATGCCTCGACTTCGCTGCTACCCAAGGTTGCCGGGTGACGCACACCGTGGAAACGGATGAAGGCAC
GAACCCAGTGGACATAAGCCTGTTCGGTTCGTAAGCTGTAATGCAAGTAGCGTATGCGCTCACGCAACTG
GTCCAGAACCTTGACCGAACGCAGCGGTGGTAACGGCGCAGTGGCGGTTTTCATGGCTTGTTATGACTGT
TTTTTTGGGGTACAGTCTATGCCTCGGGCATCCAAGCAGCAAGCGCGTTACGCCGTGGGTCGATGTTTGA
TGTTATGGAGCAGCAACGATGTTACGCAGCAGGGCAGTCGCCCTAAAACAAAGTTAAACATTATGAGGGA
AGCGGTGATCGCCGAAGTATCGACTCAACTATCAGAGGTAGTTGGCGTCATCGAGCGCCATCTCGAACCG
ACGTTGCTGGCCGTACATTTGTACGGCTCCGCAGTGGATGGCGGCCTGAAGCCACACAGTGATATTGATT
TGCTGGTTACGGTGACCGTAAGGCTTGATGAAACAACGCGGCGAGCTTTGATCAACGACCTTTTGGAAAC
TTCGGCTTCCCCTGGAGAGAGCGAGATTCTCCGCGCTGTAGAAGTCACCATTGTTGTGCACGACGACATC
ATTCCGTGGCGTTATCCAGCTAAGCGCGAACTGCAATTTGGAGAATGGCAGCGCAATGACATTCTTGCAG
GTATCTTCGAGCCAGCCACGATCGACATTGATCTGGCTATCTTGCTGACAAAAGCAAGAGAACATAGCGT
TGCCTTGGTAGGTCCAGCGGCGGAGGAACTCTTTGATCCGGTTCCTGAACAGGATCTATTTGAGGCGCTA
AATGAAACCTTAACGCTATGGAACTCGCCGCCCGACTGGGCTGGCGATGAGCGAAATGTAGTGCTTACGT
TGTCCCGCATTTGGTACAGCGCAGTAACCGGCAAAATCGCGCCGAAGGATGTCGCTGCCGACTGGGCAAT
GGAGCGCCTGCCGGCCCAGTATCAGCCCGTCATACTTGAAGCTAGACAGGCTTATCTTGGACAAGAAGAA
GATCGCTTGGCCTCGCGCGCAGATCAGTTGGAAGAATTTGTCCACTACGTGAAAGGCGAGATCACCAAGG
TAGTCGGCAAATAACCCTCGAGCCACCCATGACCAAAATCCCTTAACGTGAGTTACGCGTCGTTCCACTG
AGCGTCAGACCCCGTAGAAAAGATCAAAGGATCTTCTTGAGATCCTTTTTTTCTGCGCGTAATCTGCTGC
TTGCAAACAAAAAAACCACCGCTACCAGCGGTGGTTTGTTTGCCGGATCAAGAGCTACCAACTCTTTTTC
CGAAGGTAACTGGCTTCAGCAGAGCGCAGATACCAAATACTGTTCTTCTAGTGTAGCCGTAGTTAGGCCA
CCACTTCAAGAACTCTGTAGCACCGCCTACATACCTCGCTCTGCTAATCCTGTTACCAGTGGCTGCTGCC
AGTGGCGATAAGTCGTGTCTTACCGGGTTGGACTCAAGACGATAGTTACCGGATAAGGCGCAGCGGTCGG
GCTGAACGGGGGGTTCGTGCACACAGCCCAGCTTGGAGCGAACGACCTACACCGAACTGAGATACCTACA
GCGTGAGCTATGAGAAAGCGCCACGCTTCCCGAAGGGAGAAAGGCGGACAGGTATCCGGTAAGCGGCAGG
GTCGGAACAGGAGAGCGCACGAGGGAGCTTCCAGGGGGAAACGCCTGGTATCTTTATAGTCCTGTCGGGT
TTCGCCACCTCTGACTTGAGCGTCGATTTTTGTGATGCTCGTCAGGGGGGCGGAGCCTATGGAAAAACGC
CAGCAACGCGGCCTTTTTACGGTTCCTGGCCTTTTGCTGGCCTTTTGCTCACATGTTCTTTCCTGCGTTA
TCCCCTGATTCTGTGGATAACCGTATTACCGCCTTTGAGTGAGCTGATACCGCTCGCCGCAGCCGAACGA
CCGAGCGCAGCGAGTCAGTGAGCGAGGAAGCGGAAGAGCGCCCAATACGCAAACCGCCTCTCCCCGCGCG
TTGGCCGATTCATTAATGCAGCTGGCACGACAGGTTTCCCGACTGGAAAGCGGGCAGTGAGCGCAACGCA
ATTAATACGCGTACCGCTAGCCAGGAAGAGTTTGTAGAAACGCAAAAAGGCCATCCGTCAGGATGGCCTT
CTGCTTAGTTTGATGCCTGGCAGTTTATGGCGGGCGTCCTGCCCGCCACCCTCCGGGCCGTTGCTTCACA
ACGTTCAAATCCGCTCCCGGCGGATTTGTCCTACTCAGGAGAGCGTTCACCGACAAACAACAGATAAAAC
GAAAGGCCCAGTCTTCCGACTGAGCCTTTCGTTTTATTTGATGCCTGGCAGTTCCCTACTCTCGCGTTAA
CGCTAGCATGGATGTTTTCCCAGTCACGACGTT
Features (pLannotate 1.2.2; 12 found; start..end, strand, type, name):
     33..129     +  protein_bind   attL1: mutant version of attL; recombination site for the Gateway® LR reaction LR Clonase™
    165..1052    +  CDS            rep (fragment): R1AB_CVPFS - Protein inferred from homology: Swiss-Prot protein existence level 3. NendoU is a Mn(2+)-dependent, uridylate-specific enzyme, which leaves 2'-3'-cyclic phosphates 5' to the cleaved bond. From Porcine transmissible gastroenteritis coronavirus (strain FS772/70) (TGEV).
   1087..1185    -  protein_bind   attL2: mutant version of attL; recombination site for the Gateway® LR reaction LR Clonase™
   1203..1221    -  promoter       T7 promoter: promoter for bacteriophage T7 RNA polymerase
   1411..1434    +  promoter       Pc promoter (fragment): intI1 (promoter lies within the coding sequence); class 1 integron promoter
   1610..1666    +  CDS            GmR (fragment): gentamycin acetyltransferase; aacC1; confers resistance to gentamycin
   1673..2464    +  CDS            SmR: aminoglycoside adenylyltransferase (Murphy, 1985); aadA; confers resistance to spectinomycin and streptomycin
   2557..3145    +  rep_origin     ori: high-copy-number ColE1/pMB1/pBR322/pUC origin of replication
   3328..3420    +  CDS            lacI (fragment): lac repressor; lacI; The lac repressor binds to the lac operator to inhibit transcription in E. coli. This inhibition can be relieved by adding lactose or isopropyl-β-D-thiogalactopyranoside (IPTG).
   3475..3502    -  terminator     rrnB T2 terminator: transcription terminator T2 from the E. coli rrnB gene
   3634..3677    +  terminator     rrnB T1 terminator: Escherichia coli rrnB; transcription terminator T1 from the E. coli rrnB gene
   3724..17      -  CDS            lacZα (fragment) (across the origin): LacZα fragment of β-galactosidase; lacZ fragment
