[The description below was written by a language model from this plasmid's Addgene catalogue record and pLannotate feature annotations shown in this document.]
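Description:
pEntry_SARS-CoV-2-nsp16 is a Gateway-compatible Entry clone built on the pENTR223.1 backbone, carrying the coding sequence for non-structural protein 16 (nsp16) of SARS-CoV-2, one of the mature products of the ORF1ab polyprotein. It is a bacterial cloning plasmid, about 3.7 kb in the sequenced record. It replicates from a high-copy ColE1/pUC-type origin and is selected with spectinomycin through the aadA (SmR) aminoglycoside adenylyltransferase gene, which appears to be driven by a fragment of a class 1 integron Pc promoter. Small remnants of GmR, lacI and lacZα are backbone leftovers, and rrnB T1 and T2 terminators upstream of the cloning region help insulate it from read-through transcription.

The 894 bp insert was produced by gene synthesis and cloned through SfiI sites, so it sits between attL1 and attL2, the recombination sites used in an LR Clonase reaction to move an open reading frame into any attR-containing Destination vector. The automated annotation labels the insert as a fragment of the replicase polyprotein of a porcine coronavirus. This reflects a homology hit to the conserved ORF1ab region rather than the actual source, which the catalogue gives as SARS-CoV-2. According to the depositor's notes, the 5′ linker supplies BamHI sites flanking a start codon and the 3′ linker supplies PacI and AsiSI sites around a stop codon. This arrangement gives the naturally internal polyprotein segment its own start and stop signals, and it presumably allows them to be removed for fusion formats. The Entry vector has no expression promoter for the insert; a T7 promoter lies outside attL2, oriented toward the insert on the opposite strand. The plasmid belongs to a collection of human coronavirus ORF clones intended for flexible transfer into expression or interaction-assay vectors.
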