Addgene plasmid #168876: pEntry_SARS-CoV-2-nsp16
Purpose: Gateway-compatible Entry vector
Depositing lab: Pascal Falter-Braun. Depositing organization: Helmholtz Munich. Publication: A resource of human coronavirus protein-coding sequences in a flexible, multipurpose Gateway Entry clone collection. Weller B, Lin CW, Pogoutse O, Sauer M, Marin-de la Rosa N, Strobel A, Young V, Knapp JJ, Rayhan A, Falter C, Kim DK, Roth FP, Falter-Braun P. G3 (Bethesda). 2023 Jul 5;13(7):jkad105. doi: 10.1093/g3journal/jkad105. PubMed 37267226.
Backbone
  Vector backbone: pENTR223.1*SfiI
  Backbone size w/o insert (bp): 2800
  Vector type: Gateway-compatible Entry vector
Growth in bacteria
  Bacterial resistance: Spectinomycin, 50 μg/mL
  Growth temperature: 37°C
  Growth strain: DH5alpha
  Copy number: High Copy
Gene/Insert
  Gene/Insert name: SARS-CoV-2-nsp16 (alt name: nsp16)
  Species: Other
  Insert size (bp): 894
  Entrez Gene: ORF1ab (a.k.a. GU280_gp01)
  Cloning method: Restriction Enzyme; 5′ cloning site SfiI (unknown if destroyed); 3′ cloning site SfiI (unknown if destroyed)
  Sequencing primers: 5′ M13 uni (-21); 3′ M13 rev (-29)
Resource information
  A portion of this plasmid was derived from a plasmid made by: Synthesized by Twist Bioscience
Terms and licenses: Academic/Nonprofit Terms; Industry Terms: Not Available to Industry
Depositor comments: 5'-linker: SfiI-BamHI-ATG-BamHI (GGCCGTCAaggccaggatccatgggatcc), 3'-linker: PacI-TAA-AsiSI-SfiI (cttaatTAAgacgcgatcgcggcctcatGGGCC).
How to cite: pEntry_SARS-CoV-2-nsp16 was a gift from Pascal Falter-Braun (Addgene plasmid # 168876 ; http://n2t.net/addgene:168876 ; RRID:Addgene_168876)
