>Addgene plasmid #168876 | pEntry_SARS-CoV-2-nsp16 | depositor partial sequence | sequence record 327316 | gene-specific Insert sequence
TCTAGTCAAGCGTGGCAACCGGGTGTTGCTATGCCTAATCTTTACAAAATGCAAAGAATGCTATTAGAAA
AGTGTGACCTTCAAAATTATGGTGATAGTGCAACATTACCTAAAGGCATAATGATGAATGTCGCAAAATA
TACTCAACTGTGTCAATATTTAAACACATTAACATTAGCTGTACCCTATAATATGAGAGTTATACATTTT
GGTGCTGGTTCTGATAAAGGAGTTGCACCAGGTACAGCTGTTTTAAGACAGTGGTTGCCTACGGGTACGC
TGCTTGTCGATTCAGATCTTAATGACTTTGTCTCTGATGCAGATTCAACTTTGATTGGTGATTGTGCAAC
TGTACATACAGCTAATAAATGGGATCTCATTATTAGTGATATGTACGACCCTAAGACTAAAAATGTTACA
AAAGAAAATGACTCTAAAGAGGGTTTTTTCACTTACATTTGTGGGTTTATACAACAAAAGCTAGCTCTTG
GAGGTTCCGTGGCTATAAAGATAACAGAACATTCTTGGAATGCTGATCTTTATAAGCTCATGGGACACTT
CGCATGGTGGACAGCCTTTGTTACTAATGTGAATGCGTCATCATCTGAAGCATTTTTAATTGGATGTAAT
TATCTTGGCAAACCACGCGAACAAATAGATGGTTATGTCATGCATGCAAATTACATATTTTGGAGGAATA
CAAATCCAATTCAGTTGTCTTCCTATTCTTTATTTGACATGAGTAAATTTCCCCTTAAATTAAGGGGTAC
TGCTGTTATGTCTTTAAAAGAAGGTCAAATCAATGATATGATTTTATCTCTTCTTAGTAAAGGTAGACTT
ATAATTAGAGAAAACAACAGAGTTGTTATTTCTAGTGATGTTCTTGTTAACAAC
